Addgene plasmid #201350: H_NES 67kDa
Purpose: Nucleocytoplasmic transport probe
Depositing lab: Pere Roca-Cusachs. Depositing organization: Institut de Bioenginyeria de Catalunya (IBEC). Publication: Mechanical force application to the nucleus regulates nucleocytoplasmic transport. Andreu I, Granero-Moya I, Chahare NR, Clein K, Molina-Jordan M, Beedle AEM, Elosegui-Artola A, Abenza JF, Rossetti L, Trepat X, Raveh B, Roca-Cusachs P. Nat Cell Biol. 2022 Jun;24(6):896-905. doi: 10.1038/s41556-022-00927-7. Epub 2022 Jun 9. PubMed 35681009.
Backbone
  Vector backbone: pEGFP-C3
  Vector type: Mammalian Expression
Growth in bacteria
  Bacterial resistance: Kanamycin, 50 μg/mL
  Growth temperature: 37°C
  Growth strain: DH5alpha
  Copy number: High Copy
Gene/Insert
  Gene/Insert name: HIV_NES-EGFP-6PrA
  Species: Synthetic
  Cloning method: Ligation Independent Cloning
Terms and licenses: Academic/Nonprofit Terms; Industry Terms: Not Available to Industry
Depositor comments: Internal lab code: IG043/P296
How to cite: H_NES 67kDa was a gift from Pere Roca-Cusachs (Addgene plasmid # 201350 ; http://n2t.net/addgene:201350 ; RRID:Addgene_201350)
