[The description below was written by a language model from this plasmid's Addgene catalogue record and pLannotate feature annotations shown in this document.]
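Description:
H_NES 67kDa is a mammalian expression plasmid built on the pEGFP-C3 backbone that encodes a synthetic fluorescent probe for studying nucleocytoplasmic transport. It is propagated in E. coli from a high-copy ColE1/pUC-type origin under kanamycin selection. The Tn5 NeoR/KanR gene is driven by tandem bacterial (bla) and SV40 early promoters and ends in an HSV TK polyadenylation signal, so the same marker can also support G418 selection in mammalian cells. An f1 origin is also present, as is usual for this backbone.

The payload, HIV_NES-EGFP-6PrA, is expressed from the human CMV immediate-early enhancer and promoter. It begins with a short fragment of the HIV-1 Rev protein, corresponding to the Rev nuclear export signal. EGFP follows, and after it comes a long stretch annotated as Staphylococcus aureus protein A IgG-binding domains; the insert name indicates six such repeats. In this design the NES should direct active export from the nucleus and EGFP allows the probe's distribution to be imaged. The protein A repeats appear to act as inert bulk that sets the molecular size, and the plasmid name suggests a fusion of about 67 kDa.

Downstream of the repeats the annotation picks up fragments of a His tag, a T7-derived solubility tag and a T7 terminator. These may be carried over from a bacterial expression source, and the record does not show whether they are translated. A partial SV40 poly(A) signal follows. The "H" and size designations in the name suggest that this is one member of a set of probes differing in signal and size, though the record does not describe such a series. Its stated purpose is as a transport probe, in work on how mechanical force applied to the nucleus regulates nucleocytoplasmic transport.
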