Features (pLannotate 1.2.2; 19 found; start..end, strand, type, name):
      9..312     +  enhancer       CMV enhancer: human cytomegalovirus immediate early enhancer
    313..516     +  promoter       CMV promoter: human cytomegalovirus (CMV) immediate early promoter
    579..597     +  CDS            Rev (fragment): human immunodeficiency virus 1 (HIV-1) Rev protein; rev; enhances nuclear export of unspliced and incompletely spliced viral mRNAs
    612..1325    +  CDS            EGFP: EGFP is a basic (constitutively fluorescent) green fluorescent protein published in 1996, derived from Aequorea victoria. It is reported to be a rapidly-maturing weak dimer with moderate acid sensitivity.
   1281..2192    +  CDS            spa (fragment): SPA_STAAE - Experimental evidence at protein level: Swiss-Prot protein existence level 1. Plays a role in the inhibition of the host innate and adaptive immune responses. Possesses five immunoglobulin-binding domains that capture both the fragment crystallizable region (Fc region) and the Fab region (part of Ig that identifies antigen) of immunoglobulins (By similarity). In turn, Staphylococcus aureus is protected from phagocytic killing via inhibition of Ig Fc region. In addition, the host elicited B-cell response is prevented due to a decrease of antibody-secreting cell proliferation that en
   2310..2330    +  CDS            ProtA (fragment): IgG-binding unit of Staphylococcus aureus protein A
   2406..2423    +  CDS            9xHis (fragment): 9xHis affinity tag
   2433..2482    +  CDS            SET1 (fragment): solubility-enhancement tag derived from T7 phage gene 10B
   2490..2537    +  terminator     T7 terminator: transcription terminator for bacteriophage T7 RNA polymerase
   2562..2593    +  polyA_signal   SV40 poly(A) signal (fragment): SV40 polyadenylation signal
   2627..3055    -  rep_origin     f1 ori (sequence partly withheld): f1 bacteriophage origin of replication; arrow indicates direction of (+) strand synthesis
   3082..3186    +  promoter       AmpR promoter: bla
   3188..3545    +  promoter       SV40 promoter: SV40 enhancer and early promoter
   3580..4374    +  CDS            NeoR/KanR: aminoglycoside phosphotransferase from Tn5; aph(3')-II (or nptII); confers resistance to neomycin, kanamycin, and G418 (Geneticin®)
   4395..4547    +  CDS            ble (fragment): BLE_KLEPN - Experimental evidence at protein level: Swiss-Prot protein existence level 1. Binding protein with a strong affinity to the bleomycin family of antibiotics. Binds to CL990; an antimitotic-antibiotic compound. From Klebsiella pneumoniae.
   4606..4653    +  polyA_signal   HSV TK poly(A) signal: herpes simplex virus thymidine kinase polyadenylation signal (Cole and Stacy, 1985)
   4744..4760    -  polyA_signal   bGH poly(A) signal (fragment): bovine growth hormone polyadenylation signal
   4982..5570    +  rep_origin     ori: high-copy-number ColE1/pMB1/pBR322/pUC origin of replication
   5685..5736    +  enhancer       CMV enhancer (fragment): human cytomegalovirus immediate early enhancer
>Addgene plasmid #201350 | H_NES 67kDa | addgene full sequence | sequence record 400584 | Addgene NGS Result
GAGTTCCGCGTTACATAACTTACGGTAAATGGCCCGCCTGGCTGACCGCCCAACGACCCCCGCCCATTGA
CGTCAATAATGACGTATGTTCCCATAGTAACGCCAATAGGGACTTTCCATTGACGTCAATGGGTGGAGTA
TTTACGGTAAACTGCCCACTTGGCAGTACATCAAGTGTATCATATGCCAAGTACGCCCCCTATTGACGTC
AATGACGGTAAATGGCCCGCCTGGCATTATGCCCAGTACATGACCTTATGGGACTTTCCTACTTGGCAGT
ACATCTACGTATTAGTCATCGCTATTACCATGGTGATGCGGTTTTGGCAGTACATCAATGGGCGTGGATA
GCGGTTTGACTCACGGGGATTTCCAAGTCTCCACCCCATTGACGTCAATGGGAGTTTGTTTTGGCACCAA
AATCAACGGGACTTTCCAAAATGTCGTAACAACTCCGCCCCATTGACGCAAATGGGCGGTAGGCGTGTAC
GGTGGGAGGTCTATATAAGCAGAGCTGGTTTAGTGAACCGTCAGATCCGCTAGCGCTACCGGTCGCCACC
ATGCTTCAACTTCCTCCTCTTGAGAGACTTACTCTTGGAGGCGGGGGCAGCGTGAGCAAGGGCGAGGAGC
TGTTCACCGGGGTGGTGCCCATCCTGGTCGAGCTGGACGGCGACGTAAACGGCCACAAGTTCAGCGTGTC
CGGCGAGGGCGAGGGCGATGCCACCTACGGCAAGCTGACCCTGAAGTTCATCTGCACCACCGGCAAGCTG
CCCGTGCCCTGGCCCACCCTCGTGACCACCCTGACCTACGGCGTGCAGTGCTTCAGCCGCTACCCCGACC
ACATGAAGCAGCACGACTTCTTCAAGTCCGCCATGCCCGAAGGCTACGTCCAGGAGCGCACCATCTTCTT
CAAGGACGACGGCAACTACAAGACCCGCGCCGAGGTGAAGTTCGAGGGCGACACCCTGGTGAACCGCATC
GAGCTGAAGGGCATCGACTTCAAGGAGGACGGCAACATCCTGGGGCACAAGCTGGAGTACAACTACAACA
GCCACAACGTCTATATCATGGCCGACAAGCAGAAGAACGGCATCAAGGTGAACTTCAAGATCCGCCACAA
CATCGAGGACGGCAGCGTGCAGCTCGCCGACCACTACCAGCAGAACACCCCCATCGGCGACGGCCCCGTG
CTGCTGCCCGACAACCACTACCTGAGCACCCAGTCCGCCCTGAGCAAAGACCCCAACGAGAAGCGCGATC
ACATGGTCCTGCTGGAGTTCGTGACCGCCGCCGGGATCACTCTCGGCATGGACGAGCTGTACAAGAAGCT
TGCACAGCAAAACGCTTTCTATCAAGTACTAAACATGCCAAACTTGAATGCAGATCAACGTAACGGTTTC
ATCCAAAGTTTGAAGGATGATCCTAGTCAATCTGCCAACGTGTTGGGTGAAGCTCAAAAGTTGAATGACA
GTCAAGCACCAAAGGCAGATGCTCAGCAAAATAACTTTAACAAAGATCAGCAATCTGCATTCTACGAGAT
TCTTAATATGCCTAATTTAAATGAGGCGCAACGTAATGGTTTTATTCAAAGCCTTAAGGATGATCCATCT
CAATCCACAAACGTCCTGGGAGAAGCAAAGAAACTAAATGAATCACAAGCCCCTAAGGCAGATAACAACT
TTAATAAAGAACAACAAAACGCATTCTATGAAATCCTAAACATGCCTAATCTGAACGAGGAACAAAGGAA
TGGCTTTATACAATCCTTAAAGGATGACCCTTCCCAGTCTGCTAATTTATTATCAGAGGCTAAGAAGTTA
AACGAATCTCAGGCTCCAAAGGCCGACAATAAGACGCGTTTTAACAAGGAGCAACAGAACGCTTTTTATG
AAATCTTGCATTTACCCAACTTGAACGAAGAGCAAAGAAATGGTTTTATACAATCTTTAAAGGATGATCC
ATCACAAAGTGCTAACCTTTTAGCTGAAGCTAAAAAATTAAATGATGCACAAGCTCCAAAGGCAGATAAC
AAAGTCGACTTTAATAAGGCACAGCAAAACGCTTTCTATCAAGTCTTAAACATGCCAAATCTGAATGCTG
ATCAAAGAAACGGTTTCATCCAATCTTTGAAAGACGATCCTAGCCAGTCCGCAAATGTACTTGGAGAAGC
GCAAAAACTGAACGATAGCCAAGCTCCTAAAGCAGATGCACAACAAAACAATTTTAATAAAGATCAACAA
TCAGCTTTCTACGAAATTCTAAACATGCCAAACCTGAATGAAGCACAAAGAAACGGGTTTATCCAATCCT
TAAAAGATGACCCAAGCCAATCTACGAATGTTTTGGGAGAAGCTAAGAAACTTAATGAATCTCAAGCACC
AAAGGCCGACAACAATTAACTCGAGCACCACCACCACCACCACTGAGATCCGGCTGCTAACAAAGCCCGA
AAGGAAGCTGAGTTGGCTGCTGCCACCGCTGAGCAATAACTAGCATAACCCCTTGGGGCCTCTAAACGGG
TCTTGAGGGGTTTTTTGCTGAAAGGAGGAACTATATCCGGATGTGGTTTGTCCAAACTCATCAATGTATC
TTAACGCGTAAATTGTAAGCGTTAATATTTTGTTAAAATTCGCGTTAAATTTTTGTTAAATCAGCTCATT
TTTTAACCAATAGGCCGAAATCGGCAAAATCCCTTATAAATCAAAAGAATAGACCGAGATAGGGT
[37 nt withheld, positions 2726-2762]
AAAGAACGTGGACTCCAACGTCAAAGG
[49 nt withheld, positions 2790-2838]
T
[91 nt withheld, positions 2840-2930]
G
[124 nt withheld, positions 2932-3055]
CAGGTGGCACTTTTCGGGGAAATGTGCGCGGAACCCCTATTTGTTTATTTTTCTAAATACATTCAAATAT
GTATCCGCTCATGAGACAATAACCCTGATAAATGCTTCAATAATATTGAAAAAGGAAGAGTCCTGAGGCG
GAAAGAACCAGCTGTGGAATGTGTGTCAGTTAGGGTGTGGAAAGTCCCCAGGCTCCCCAGCAGGCAGAAG
TATGCAAAGCATGCATCTCAATTAGTCAGCAACCAGGTGTGGAAAGTCCCCAGGCTCCCCAGCAGGCAGA
AGTATGCAAAGCATGCATCTCAATTAGTCAGCAACCATAGTCCCGCCCCTAACTCCGCCCATCCCGCCCC
TAACTCCGCCCAGTTCCGCCCATTCTCCGCCCCATGGCTGACTAATTTTTTTTATTTATGCAGAGGCCGA
GGCCGCCTCGGCCTCTGAGCTATTCCAGAAGTAGTGAGGAGGCTTTTTTGGAGGCCTAGGCTTTTGCAAA
GATCGATCAAGAGACAGGATGAGGATCGTTTCGCATGATTGAACAAGATGGATTGCACGCAGGTTCTCCG
GCCGCTTGGGTGGAGAGGCTATTCGGCTATGACTGGGCACAACAGACAATCGGCTGCTCTGATGCCGCCG
TGTTCCGGCTGTCAGCGCAGGGGCGCCCGGTTCTTTTTGTCAAGACCGACCTGTCCGGTGCCCTGAATGA
ACTGCAAGACGAGGCAGCGCGGCTATCGTGGCTGGCCACGACGGGCGTTCCTTGCGCAGCTGTGCTCGAC
GTTGTCACTGAAGCGGGAAGGGACTGGCTGCTATTGGGCGAAGTGCCGGGGCAGGATCTCCTGTCATCTC
ACCTTGCTCCTGCCGAGAAAGTATCCATCATGGCTGATGCAATGCGGCGGCTGCATACGCTTGATCCGGC
TACCTGCCCATTCGACCACCAAGCGAAACATCGCATCGAGCGAGCACGTACTCGGATGGAAGCCGGTCTT
GTCGATCAGGATGATCTGGACGAAGAGCATCAGGGGCTCGCGCCAGCCGAACTGTTCGCCAGGCTCAAGG
CGAGCATGCCCGACGGCGAGGATCTCGTCGTGACCCATGGCGATGCCTGCTTGCCGAATATCATGGTGGA
AAATGGCCGCTTTTCTGGATTCATCGACTGTGGCCGGCTGGGTGTGGCGGACCGCTATCAGGACATAGCG
TTGGCTACCCGTGATATTGCTGAAGAGCTTGGCGGCGAATGGGCTGACCGCTTCCTCGTGCTTTACGGTA
TCGCCGCTCCCGATTCGCAGCGCATCGCCTTCTATCGCCTTCTTGACGAGTTCTTCTGAGCGGGACTCTG
GGGTTCGAAATGACCGACCAAGCGACGCCCAACCTGCCATCACGAGATTTCGATTCCACCGCCGCCTTCT
ATGAAAGGTTGGGCTTCGGAATCGTTTTCCGGGACGCCGGCTGGATGATCCTCCAGCGCGGGGATCTCAT
GCTGGAGTTCTTCGCCCACCCTAGGGGGAGGCTAACTGAAACACGGAAGGAGACAATACCGGAAGGAACC
CGCGCTATGACGGCAATAAAAAGACAGAATAAAACGCACGGTGTTGGGTCGTTTGTTCATAAACGCGGGG
TTCGGTCCCAGGGCTGGCACTCTGTCGATACCCCACCGAGACCCCATTGGGGCCAATACGCCCGCGTTTC
TTCCTTTTCCCCACCCCACCCCCCAAGTTCGGGTGAAGGCCCAGGGCTCGCAGCCAACGTCGGGGCGGCA
GGCCCTGCCATAGCCTCAGGTTACTCATATATACTTTAGATTGATTTAAAACTTCATTTTTAATTTAAAA
GGATCTAGGTGAAGATCCTTTTTGATAATCTCATGACCAAAATCCCTTAACGTGAGTTTTCGTTCCACTG
AGCGTCAGACCCCGTAGAAAAGATCAAAGGATCTTCTTGAGATCCTTTTTTTCTGCGCGTAATCTGCTGC
TTGCAAACAAAAAAACCACCGCTACCAGCGGTGGTTTGTTTGCCGGATCAAGAGCTACCAACTCTTTTTC
CGAAGGTAACTGGCTTCAGCAGAGCGCAGATACCAAATACTGTTCTTCTAGTGTAGCCGTAGTTAGGCCA
CCACTTCAAGAACTCTGTAGCACCGCCTACATACCTCGCTCTGCTAATCCTGTTACCAGTGGCTGCTGCC
AGTGGCGATAAGTCGTGTCTTACCGGGTTGGACTCAAGACGATAGTTACCGGATAAGGCGCAGCGGTCGG
GCTGAACGGGGGGTTCGTGCACACAGCCCAGCTTGGAGCGAACGACCTACACCGAACTGAGATACCTACA
GCGTGAGCTATGAGAAAGCGCCACGCTTCCCGAAGGGAGAAAGGCGGACAGGTATCCGGTAAGCGGCAGG
GTCGGAACAGGAGAGCGCACGAGGGAGCTTCCAGGGGGAAACGCCTGGTATCTTTATAGTCCTGTCGGGT
TTCGCCACCTCTGACTTGAGCGTCGATTTTTGTGATGCTCGTCAGGGGGGCGGAGCCTATGGAAAAACGC
CAGCAACGCGGCCTTTTTACGGTTCCTGGCCTTTTGCTGGCCTTTTGCTCACATGTTCTTTCCTGCGTTA
TCCCCTGATTCTGTGGATAACCGTATTACCGCCATGCATTAGTTATTAATAGTAATCAATTACGGGGTCA
TTAGTTCATAGCCCATATATG
